Addgene plasmid #68258: pICSL11056
Purpose: Level 1 Golden Gate Cassette: Cas9 expression cassette for monocotyledonous plants
Depositing lab: Nicola Patron. Depositing organization: Sainsbury Laboratory, Norwich. Publication: Induction of targeted, heritable mutations in barley and Brassica oleracea using RNA-guided Cas9 nuclease. Lawrenson T, Shorinola O, Stacey N, Li C, Ostergaard L, Patron N, Uauy C, Harwood W. Genome Biol. 2015 Nov 30;16(1):258. doi: 10.1186/s13059-015-0826-7. PubMed 26616834.
Backbone
  Vector backbone: pICH47742 (AddGene #47742)
  Vector type: Plant Expression, Synthetic Biology
Growth in bacteria
  Bacterial resistance: Ampicillin, 100 μg/mL
  Growth temperature: 37°C
  Growth strain: DH5alpha
  Growth instructions: Can also be grown in Agrobacterium tumefaciens GV3101/ LBA4404. Will be low copy in this species.
  Copy number: High Copy
Gene/Insert
  Gene/Insert name: Promoter/5UTR: ZmUbi + CDS:SpCas9 + 3UTR/terminator:35s (alt name: ZmUbi_Cas9_35s)
  Species: Zea mays, Streptococcus pyogenes, Cauliflower Mosaic Virus
  Insert size (bp): 6404
  Cloning method: Restriction Enzyme; 5′ cloning site BsaI (destroyed during cloning); 3′ cloning site BsaI (destroyed during cloning)
  Sequencing primers: 5′ GAACCCTGTGGTTGGCATGCACATAC; 3′ CTGGTGGCAGGATATATTGTGGTG
Resource information
  A portion of this plasmid was derived from a plasmid made by: The Cas9 coding sequence came from pICH41308 (Addgene#49770). A gift from Sophien Kamoun.
Terms and licenses: Academic/Nonprofit Terms; Industry Terms: Not Available to Industry
How to cite: pICSL11056 was a gift from Nicola Patron (Addgene plasmid # 68258 ; http://n2t.net/addgene:68258 ; RRID:Addgene_68258)
