[The description below was written by a language model from this plasmid's Addgene catalogue record and pLannotate feature annotations shown in this document.]
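Description:
pICSL11056 is a Level 1 Golden Gate (MoClo-style) plant expression cassette built in the pICH47742 acceptor backbone, carrying a single transcriptional unit for expressing Streptococcus pyogenes Cas9 in monocotyledonous plants. The backbone is a binary-type vector. A high-copy ColE1/pUC origin supports propagation in E. coli, while the incP oriV together with the trfA replication initiator gene allows maintenance in Agrobacterium tumefaciens, where the record notes it is low copy. Selection is by ampicillin resistance (β-lactamase under its own promoter). Nopaline-type left and right T-DNA border repeats flank the cassette region, as is usual for plasmids in this assembly system.

The insert, listed as about 6.4 kb, was assembled from standard parts through BsaI sites that were destroyed during cloning. The maize polyubiquitin (ZmUbi) promoter and 5′ UTR, a strong constitutive driver widely used in cereals, sits directly upstream of the SpCas9 coding sequence, which was derived from an earlier Level 0 Cas9 module. The sources disagree on the 3′ end: the catalogue entry describes the 3′ UTR/terminator as the cauliflower mosaic virus 35S terminator, whereas automated annotation of the deposited 10,772 nt sequence identifies a nopaline synthase (NOS) terminator after Cas9. The annotation does not call out any nuclear localisation signal or epitope tag, so the record does not establish whether these are present.

As a Level 1 module, the cassette is intended to be combined with guide RNA expression units and a plant selectable marker in a higher-level Golden Gate assembly. The associated work used such constructs for RNA-guided targeted mutagenesis in barley and Brassica oleracea.
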