Features (pLannotate 1.2.2; 10 found; start..end, strand, type, name):
     46..70      +  misc_feature   RB T-DNA repeat: right border repeat from nopaline C58 T-DNA
    229..1374    -  CDS            trfA: TRFA_ECOLX - Experimental evidence at protein level: Swiss-Prot protein existence level 1. Also involved in plasmid copy number control, promoting intermolecular coupling of protein bound iterons at oriV, which inhibits replication initiation. From Escherichia coli.
   1710..2298    -  rep_origin     ori: high-copy-number ColE1/pMB1/pBR322/pUC origin of replication
   2469..3329    -  CDS            AmpR: β-lactamase; bla; confers resistance to ampicillin, carbenicillin, and related antibiotics
   3330..3434    -  promoter       AmpR promoter: bla
   3521..4152    -  rep_origin     oriV: incP origin of replication
   4244..4268    +  misc_feature   LB T-DNA repeat: left border repeat from nopaline C58 T-DNA
   4377..6363    +  promoter       Ubi promoter: maize polyubiquitin gene promoter
   6366..10469   +  CDS            cas9: CAS9_STRP1 - Also known as csn1 From Streptococcus pyogenes serotype M1.
  10518..10770   +  terminator     NOS terminator: nopaline synthase terminator and poly(A) signal
>Addgene plasmid #68258 | pICSL11056 | depositor full sequence | sequence record 119203 | pICSL11056 sequence 10772 bps
CGCTACTATTGTCTTCTGCACGAAGTGGTTTAAACTATCAGTGTTTGACAGGATATATTGGCGGGTAAAC
CTAAGAGAAAAGAGCGTTTATTAGAATAATCGGATATTTAAAAGGGCGTGAAAAGGTTTATCCGTTCGTC
CATTTGTATGTGCATGCCAACCACAGGGTTCCCCAGATCAGGCGCTGGCTGCTGAACCCCCAGCCGGAAC
TGACCCCACAAGGCCCTAGCGTTTGCAATGCACCAGGTCATCATTGACCCAGGCGTGTTCCACCAGGCCG
CTGCCTCGCAACTCTTCGCAGGCTTCGCCGACCTGCTCGCGCCACTTCTTCACGCGGGTGGAATCCGATC
CGCACATGAGGCGGAAGGTTTCCAGCTTGAGCGGGTACGGCTCCCGGTGCGAGCTGAAATAGTCGAACAT
CCGTCGGGCCGTCGGCGACAGCTTGCGGTACTTCTCCCATATGAATTTCGTGTAGTGGTCGCCAGCAAAC
AGCACGACGATTTCCTCGTCGATCAGGACCTGGCAACGGGACGTTTTCTTGCCACGGTCCAGGACGCGGA
AGCGGTGCAGCAGCGACACCGATTCCAGGTGCCCAACGCGGTCGGACGTGAAGCCCATCGCCGTCGCCTG
TAGGCGCGACAGGCATTCCTCGGCCTTCGTGTAATACCGGCCATTGATCGACCAGCCCAGGTCCTGGCAA
AGCTCGTAGAACGTGAAGGTGATCGGCTCGCCGATAGGGGTGCGCTTCGCGTACTCCAACACCTGCTGCC
ACACCAGTTCGTCATCGTCGGCCCGCAGCTCGACGCCGGTGTAGGTGATCTTCACGTCCTTGTTGACGTG
GAAAATGACCTTGTTTTGCAGCGCCTCGCGCGGGATTTTCTTGTTGCGCGTGGTGAACAGGGCAGAGCGG
GCCGTGTCGTTTGGCATCGCTCGCATCGTGTCCGGCCACGGCGCAATATCGAACAAGGAAAGCTGCATTT
CCTTGATCTGCTGCTTCGTGTGTTTCAGCAACGCGGCCTGCTTGGCCTCGCTGACCTGTTTTGCCAGGTC
CTCGCCGGCGGTTTTTCGCTTCTTGGTCGTCATAGTTCCTCGCGTGTCGATGGTCATCGACTTCGCCAAA
CCTGCCGCCTCCTGTTCAAGACGACGCGAACGCTCCACGGCGGCCGATGGCGCGGGCAGGGCAGGGGGAG
CCAGTTGCACGCTGTCGCGCTCGATCTTGGCCGTAGCTTGCTGGACCATCGAGCCGACGGACTGGAAGGT
TTCGCGGGGCGCACGCATGACGGTGCGGCTTGCGATGGTTTCGGCATCCTCGGCGGAAAACCCCGCGTCG
ATCAGTTCTTGCCTGTATGCCTTCCGGTCAAACGTCCGATTCATTCACCCTCCTTGCGGGATTGCCCCGA
CTCACGCCGGGGCAATGTGCCCTTATTCCTGATTTGACCCGCCTGGTGCCTTGGTGTCCAGATAATCCAC
CTTATCGGCAATGAAGTCGGTCCCGTAGACCGTCTGGCCGTCCTTCTCGTACTTGGTATTCCGAATCTTG
CCCTGCACGAATACCAGCGACCCCTTGCCCAAATACTTGCCGTGGGCCTCGGCCTGAGAGCCAAAACACT
TGATGCGGAAGAAGTCGGTGCGCTCCTGCTTGTCGCCGGCATCGTTGCGCCACATCTAGGATCTGCCAGG
AACCGTAAAAAGGCCGCGTTGCTGGCGTTTTTCCATAGGCTCCGCCCCCCTGACGAGCATCACAAAAATC
GACGCTCAAGTCAGAGGTGGCGAAACCCGACAGGACTATAAAGATACCAGGCGTTTCCCCCTGGAAGCTC
CCTCGTGCGCTCTCCTGTTCCGACCCTGCCGCTTACCGGATACCTGTCCGCCTTTCTCCCTTCGGGAAGC
GTGGCGCTTTCTCATAGCTCACGCTGTAGGTATCTCAGTTCGGTGTAGGTCGTTCGCTCCAAGCTGGGCT
GTGTGCACGAACCCCCCGTTCAGCCCGACCGCTGCGCCTTATCCGGTAACTATCGTCTTGAGTCCAACCC
GGTAAGACACGACTTATCGCCACTGGCAGCAGCCACTGGTAACAGGATTAGCAGAGCGAGGTATGTAGGC
GGTGCTACAGAGTTCTTGAAGTGGTGGCCTAACTACGGCTACACTAGAAGAACAGTATTTGGTATCTGCG
CTCTGCTGAAGCCAGTTACCTTCGGAAAAAGAGTTGGTAGCTCTTGATCCGGCAAACAAACCACCGCTGG
TAGCGGTGGTTTTTTTGTTTGCAAGCAGCAGATTACGCGCAGAAAAAAAGGATCTCAAGAAGATCCTTTG
ATCTTTTCTACGGGGTCTGACGCTCAGTGGAACGAAAACTCACGTTAAGGGATTTTGGTCATGAGATTAT
CAAAAAGGATCTTCACCTAGATCCTTTTAAATTAAAAATGAAGTTTTAAATCAATCTAAAGTATATATGA
GTAAACTTGGTCTGACAGTTACCAATGCTTAATCAGTGAGGCACCTATCTCAGCGATCTGTCTATTTCGT
TCATCCATAGTTGCCTGACTCCCCGTCGTGTAGATAACTACGATACGGGAGGGCTTACCATCTGGCCCCA
GTGCTGCAATGATACCGCGAGAACCACGCTCACCGGCTCCAGATTTATCAGCAATAAACCAGCCAGCCGG
AAGGGCCGAGCGCAGAAGTGGTCCTGCAACTTTATCCGCCTCCATCCAGTCTATTAATTGTTGCCGGGAA
GCTAGAGTAAGTAGTTCGCCAGTTAATAGTTTGCGCAACGTTGTTGCCATTGCTACAGGCATCGTGGTGT
CACGCTCGTCGTTTGGTATGGCTTCATTCAGCTCCGGTTCCCAACGATCAAGGCGAGTTACATGATCCCC
CATGTTGTGCAAAAAAGCGGTTAGCTCCTTCGGTCCTCCGATCGTTGTCAGAAGTAAGTTGGCCGCAGTG
TTATCACTCATGGTTATGGCAGCACTGCATAATTCTCTTACTGTCATGCCATCCGTAAGATGCTTTTCTG
TGACTGGTGAGTACTCAACCAAGTCATTCTGAGAATAGTGTATGCGGCGACCGAGTTGCTCTTGCCCGGC
GTCAATACGGGATAATACCGCGCCACATAGCAGAACTTTAAAAGTGCTCATCATTGGAAAACGTTCTTCG
GGGCGAAAACTCTCAAGGATCTTACCGCTGTTGAGATCCAGTTCGATGTAACCCACTCGTGCACCCAACT
GATCTTCAGCATCTTTTACTTTCACCAGCGTTTCTGGGTGAGCAAAAACAGGAAGGCAAAATGCCGCAAA
AAAGGGAATAAGGGCGACACGGAAATGTTGAATACTCATACTCTTCCTTTTTCAATATTATTGAAGCATT
TATCAAGGTTATTGTCTCATGAGCGGATACATATTTGAATGTATTTAGAAAAATAAACAAATAGGGGTTC
CGCGCACGAATTGGCCAGCGCTGCCATTTTTGGGGTGAGGCCGTTCGCGGCCGAGGGGCGCAGCCCCTGG
GGGGATGGGAGGCCCGCGTTAGCGGGCCGGGAGGGTTCGAGAAGGGGGGGCACCCCCCTTCGGCGTGCGC
GGTCACGCGCACAGGGCGCAGCCCTGGTTAAAAACAAGGTTTATAAATATTGGTTTAAAAGCAGGTTAAA
AGACAGGTTAGCGGTGGCCGAAAAACGGGCGGAAACCCTTGCAAATGCTGGATTTTCTGCCTGTGGACAG
CCCCTCAAATGTCAATAGGTGCGCCCCTCATCTGTCAGCACTCTGCCCCTCAAGTGTCAAGGATCGCGCC
CCTCATCTGTCAGTAGTCGCGCCCCTCAAGTGTCAATACCGCAGGGCACTTATCCCCAGGCTTGTCCACA
TCATCTGTGGGAAACTCGCGTAAAATCAGGCGTTTTCGCCGATTTGCGAGGCTGGCCAGCTCCACGTCGC
CGGCCGAAATCGAGCCTGCCCCTCATCTGTCAACGCCGCGCCGGGTGAGTCGGCCCCTCAAGTGTCAACG
TCCGCCCCTCATCTGTCAGTGAGGGCCAAGTTTTCCGCGAGGTATCCACAACGCCGGCGGCCGCGGTGTC
TCGCACACGGCTTCGACGGCGTTTCTGGCGCGTTTGCAGGGCCATAGACGGCCGCCAGCCCAGCGGCGAG
GGCAACCAGCCCGGTGAGCGTCGCAAAGGAGATCCTGATCTGACTGATGGGCTGCCTGTATCGAGTGGTG
ATTTTGTGCCGAGCTGCCGGTCGGGGAGCTGTTGGCTGGCTGGTGGCAGGATATATTGTGGTGTAAACAA
ATTGACGCTTAGACAACTTAATAACACATTGCGGACGTTTTTAATGTACTGGGGTGGATGCAGTGGGCCC
CACTCTGTGAAGACAAGCAAGAATTCAAGCTTGGAGGTGCAGCGTGACCCGGTCGTGCCCCTCTCTAGAG
ATAATGAGCATTGCATGTCTAAGTTATAAAAAATTACCACATATTTTTTTTGTCACACTTGTTTGAAGTG
CAGTTTATCTATCTTTATACATATATTTAAACTTTACTCTACGAATAATATAATCTATAGTACTACAATA
ATATCAGTGTTTTAGAGAATCATATAAATGAACAGTTAGACATGGTCTAAAGGACAATTGAGTATTTTGA
CAACAGGACTCTACAGTTTTATCTTTTTAGTGTGCATGTGTTCTCCTTTTTTTTTGCAAATAGCTTCACC
TATATAATACTTCATCCATTTTATTAGTACATCCATTTAGGGTTTAGGGTTAATGGTTTTTATAGACTAA
TTTTTTTAGTACATCTATTTTATTCTATTTTAGCCTCTAAATTAAGAAAACTAAAACTCTATTTTAGTTT
TTTTATTTAATAATTTAGATATAAAATAGAATAAAATAAAGTGACTAAAAATTAAACAAATACCCTTTAA
GAAATTAAAAAAACTAAGGAAACATTTTTCTTGTTTCGAGTAGATAATGCCAGCCTGTTAAACGCCGTCG
ACGAGTCTAACGGACACCAACCAGCGAACCAGCAGCGTCGCGTCGGGCCAAGCGAAGCAGACGGCACGGC
ATCTCTGTCGCTGCCTCTGGACCCCTCTCGAGAGTTCCGCTCCACCGTTGGACTTGCTCCGCTGTCGGCA
TCCAGAAATTGCGTGGCGGAGCGGCAGACGTGAGCCGGCACGGCAGGCGGCCTCCTCCTCCTCTCACGGC
ACGGCAGCTACGGGGGATTCCTTTCCCACCGCTCCTTCGCTTTCCCTTCCTCGCCCGCCGTAATAAATAG
ACACCCCCTCCACACCCTCTTTCCCCAACCTCGTGTTGTTCGGAGCGCACACACACACAACCAGATCTCC
CCCAAATCCACCCGTCGGCACCTCCGCTTCAAGGTACGCCGCTCGTCCTCCCCCCCCCCCCCTCTCTACC
TTCTCTAGATCGGCGTTCCGGTCCATGGTTAGGGCCCGGTAGTTCTACTTCTGTTCATGTTTGTGTTAGA
TCCGTGTTTGTGTTAGATCCGTGCTGCTAGCGTTCGTACACGGATGCGACCTGTACGTCAGACACGTTCT
GATTGCTAACTTGCCAGTGTTTCTCTTTGGGGAATCCTGGGATGGCTCTAGCCGTTCCGCAGACGGGATC
GATTTCATGATTTTTTTTGTTTCGTTGCATAGGGTTTGGTTTGCCCTTTTCCTTTATTTCAATATATGCC
GTGCACTTGTTTGTCGGGTCATCTTTTCATGCTTTTTTTTGTCTTGGTTGTGATGATGTGGTCTGGTTGG
GCGGTCGTTCTAGATCGGAGTAGAATTCTGTTTCAAACTACCTGGTGGATTTATTAATTTTGGATCTGTA
TGTGTGTGCCATACATATTCATAGTTACGAATTGAAGATGATGGATGGAAATATCGATCTAGGATAGGTA
TACATGTTGATGCGGGTTTTACTGATGCATATACAGAGATGCTTTTTGTTCGCTTGGTTGTGATGATGTG
GTGTGGTTGGGCGGTCGTTCATTCGTTCTAGATCGGAGTAGAATACTGTTTCAAACTACCTGGTGTATTT
ATTAATTTTGGAACTGTATGTGTGTGTCATACATCTTCATAGTTACGAGTTTAAGATGGATGGAAATATC
GATCTAGGATAGGTATACATGTTGATGTGGGTTTTACTGATGCATATACATGATGGCATATGCAGCATCT
ATTCATATGCTCTAACCTTGAGTACCTATCTATTATAATAAACAAGTATGTTTTATAATTATTTTGATCT
TGATATACTTGGATGATGGCATATGCAGCAGCTATATGTGGATTTTTTTAGCCCTGCCTTCATACGCTAT
TTATTTGCTTGGTACTGTTTCTTTTGTCGATGCTCACCCTGTTGTTTGGTGTTACTTCTGCAGGAATGGA
CAAGAAGTACTCCATTGGGCTCGATATCGGCACAAACAGCGTCGGCTGGGCCGTCATTACGGACGAGTAC
AAGGTGCCGAGCAAAAAATTCAAAGTTCTGGGCAATACCGATCGCCACAGCATAAAGAAGAACCTCATTG
GCGCCCTCCTGTTCGACTCCGGGGAGACGGCCGAAGCCACGCGGCTCAAAAGAACAGCACGGCGCAGATA
TACCCGCAGAAAGAATCGGATCTGCTACCTGCAGGAGATCTTTAGTAATGAGATGGCTAAGGTGGATGAC
TCTTTCTTCCATAGGCTGGAGGAGTCCTTTTTGGTGGAGGAGGATAAAAAGCACGAGCGCCACCCAATCT
TTGGCAATATCGTGGACGAGGTGGCGTACCATGAAAAGTACCCAACCATATATCATCTGAGGAAGAAGCT
TGTAGACAGTACTGATAAGGCTGACTTGCGGTTGATCTATCTCGCGCTGGCGCATATGATCAAATTTCGG
GGACACTTCCTCATCGAGGGGGACCTGAACCCAGACAACAGCGATGTCGACAAACTCTTTATCCAACTGG
TTCAGACTTACAATCAGCTTTTCGAAGAGAACCCGATCAACGCATCCGGAGTTGACGCCAAAGCAATCCT
GAGCGCTAGGCTGTCCAAATCCCGGCGGCTCGAAAACCTCATCGCACAGCTCCCTGGGGAGAAGAAGAAC
GGCCTGTTTGGTAATCTTATCGCCCTGTCACTCGGGCTGACCCCCAACTTTAAATCTAACTTCGACCTGG
CCGAAGATGCCAAGCTTCAACTGAGCAAAGACACCTACGATGATGATCTCGACAATCTGCTGGCCCAGAT
CGGCGACCAGTACGCAGACCTTTTTTTGGCGGCAAAGAACCTGTCAGACGCCATTCTGCTGAGTGATATT
CTGCGAGTGAACACGGAGATCACCAAAGCTCCGCTGAGCGCTAGTATGATCAAGCGCTATGATGAGCACC
ACCAAGACTTGACTTTGCTGAAGGCCCTTGTCAGACAGCAACTGCCTGAGAAGTACAAGGAAATTTTCTT
CGATCAGTCTAAAAATGGCTACGCCGGATACATTGACGGCGGAGCAAGCCAGGAGGAATTTTACAAATTT
ATTAAGCCCATCTTGGAAAAAATGGACGGCACCGAGGAGCTGCTGGTAAAGCTTAACAGAGAAGATCTGT
TGCGCAAACAGCGCACTTTCGACAATGGAAGCATCCCCCACCAGATTCACCTGGGCGAACTGCACGCTAT
CCTCAGGCGGCAAGAGGATTTCTACCCCTTTTTGAAAGATAACAGGGAAAAGATTGAGAAAATCCTCACA
TTTCGGATACCCTACTATGTAGGCCCCCTCGCCCGGGGAAATTCCAGATTCGCGTGGATGACTCGCAAAT
CAGAAGAGACTATCACTCCCTGGAACTTCGAGGAAGTCGTGGATAAGGGGGCCTCTGCCCAGTCCTTCAT
CGAAAGGATGACTAACTTTGATAAAAATCTGCCTAACGAAAAGGTGCTTCCTAAACACTCTCTGCTGTAC
GAGTACTTCACAGTTTATAACGAGCTCACCAAGGTCAAATACGTCACAGAAGGGATGAGAAAGCCAGCAT
TCCTGTCTGGAGAGCAGAAGAAAGCTATCGTGGACCTCCTCTTCAAGACGAACCGGAAAGTTACCGTGAA
ACAGCTCAAAGAAGATTATTTCAAAAAGATTGAATGTTTCGACTCTGTTGAAATCAGCGGAGTGGAGGAT
CGCTTCAACGCATCCCTGGGAACGTATCACGATCTCCTGAAAATCATTAAAGACAAGGACTTCCTGGACA
ATGAGGAGAACGAGGACATTCTTGAGGACATTGTCCTCACCCTTACGTTGTTTGAAGATAGGGAGATGAT
TGAAGAACGCTTGAAAACTTACGCTCATCTCTTCGACGACAAAGTCATGAAACAGCTCAAGAGGCGCCGA
TATACAGGATGGGGGCGGCTGTCAAGAAAACTGATCAATGGGATCCGAGACAAGCAGAGTGGAAAGACAA
TCCTGGATTTTCTTAAGTCCGATGGATTTGCCAACCGGAACTTCATGCAGTTGATCCATGATGACTCTCT
CACCTTTAAGGAGGACATCCAGAAAGCACAAGTTTCTGGCCAGGGGGACAGTCTCCACGAGCACATCGCT
AATCTTGCAGGTAGCCCAGCTATCAAAAAGGGAATACTGCAGACCGTTAAGGTCGTGGATGAACTCGTCA
AAGTAATGGGAAGGCATAAGCCCGAGAATATCGTTATCGAGATGGCCCGAGAGAACCAAACTACCCAGAA
GGGACAGAAGAACAGTAGGGAAAGGATGAAGAGGATTGAAGAGGGTATAAAAGAACTGGGGTCCCAAATC
CTTAAGGAACACCCAGTTGAAAACACCCAGCTTCAGAATGAGAAGCTCTACCTGTACTACCTGCAGAACG
GCAGGGACATGTACGTGGATCAGGAACTGGACATCAATCGGCTCTCCGACTACGACGTGGATCATATCGT
GCCCCAGTCTTTTCTCAAAGATGATTCTATTGATAATAAAGTGTTGACAAGATCCGATAAAAATAGAGGG
AAGAGTGATAACGTCCCCTCAGAAGAAGTTGTCAAGAAAATGAAAAATTATTGGCGGCAGCTGCTGAACG
CCAAACTGATCACACAACGGAAGTTCGATAATCTGACTAAGGCTGAACGAGGTGGCCTGTCTGAGTTGGA
TAAAGCCGGCTTCATCAAAAGGCAGCTTGTTGAGACACGCCAGATCACCAAGCACGTGGCCCAAATTCTC
GATTCACGCATGAACACCAAGTACGATGAAAATGACAAACTGATTCGAGAGGTGAAAGTTATTACTCTGA
AGTCTAAGCTGGTTTCAGATTTCAGAAAGGACTTTCAGTTTTATAAGGTGAGAGAGATCAACAATTACCA
CCATGCGCATGATGCCTACCTGAATGCAGTGGTAGGCACTGCACTTATCAAAAAATATCCCAAGCTTGAA
TCTGAATTTGTTTACGGAGACTATAAAGTGTACGATGTTAGGAAAATGATCGCAAAGTCTGAGCAGGAAA
TAGGCAAGGCCACCGCTAAGTACTTCTTTTACAGCAATATTATGAATTTTTTCAAGACCGAGATTACACT
GGCCAATGGAGAGATTCGGAAGCGACCACTTATCGAAACAAACGGAGAAACAGGAGAAATCGTGTGGGAC
AAGGGTAGGGATTTCGCGACAGTCCGGAAGGTCCTGTCCATGCCGCAGGTGAACATCGTTAAAAAGACCG
AAGTACAGACCGGAGGCTTCTCCAAGGAAAGTATCCTCCCGAAAAGGAACAGCGACAAGCTGATCGCACG
CAAAAAAGATTGGGACCCCAAGAAATACGGCGGATTCGATTCTCCTACAGTCGCTTACAGTGTACTGGTT
GTGGCCAAAGTGGAGAAAGGGAAGTCTAAAAAACTCAAAAGCGTCAAGGAACTGCTGGGCATCACAATCA
TGGAGCGATCAAGCTTCGAAAAAAACCCCATCGACTTTCTCGAGGCGAAAGGATATAAAGAGGTCAAAAA
AGACCTCATCATTAAGCTTCCCAAGTACTCTCTCTTTGAGCTTGAAAACGGCCGGAAACGAATGCTCGCT
AGTGCGGGCGAGCTGCAGAAAGGTAACGAGCTGGCACTGCCCTCTAAATACGTTAATTTCTTGTATCTGG
CCAGCCACTATGAAAAGCTCAAAGGATCTCCCGAAGATAATGAGCAGAAGCAGCTGTTCGTGGAACAACA
CAAACACTACCTTGATGAGATCATCGAGCAAATAAGCGAATTCTCCAAAAGAGTGATCCTCGCCGACGCT
AACCTCGATAAGGTGCTTTCTGCTTACAATAAGCACAGGGATAAGCCCATCAGGGAGCAGGCAGAAAACA
TTATCCACTTGTTTACTCTGACCAACTTGGGCGCGCCTGCAGCCTTCAAGTACTTCGACACCACCATAGA
CAGAAAGCGGTACACCTCTACAAAGGAGGTCCTGGACGCCACACTGATTCATCAGTCAATTACGGGGCTC
TATGAAACAAGAATCGACCTCTCTCAGCTCGGTGGAGACAGCAGGGCTGACCCCAAGAAGAAGAGGAAGG
TGTGAGCTTGTCAAGCAGATCGTTCAAACATTTGGCAATAAAGTTTCTTAAGATTGAATCCTGTTGCCGG
TCTTGCGATGATTATCATATAATTTCTGTTGAATTACGTTAAGCATGTAATAATTAACATGTAATGCATG
ACGTTATTTATGAGATGGGTTTTTATGATTAGAGTCCCGCAATTATACATTTAATACGCGATAGAAAACA
AAATATAGCGCGCAAACTAGGATAAATTATCGCGCGCGGTGTCATCTATGTTACTAGATCGA
