>Addgene plasmid #68258 | pICSL11056 | addgene partial sequence | sequence record 122211 | LB-F1 5'-gtggtgtaaacaaattgacgc-3'
GAGCATTGCATGTCTAAGTTATAAAAAATTACCACATATTTTTTTTGTCACACTTGTTTGAAGTGCAGTT
TATCTATCTTTATACATATATTTAAACTTTACTCTA
