>Addgene plasmid #68258 | pICSL11056 | addgene partial sequence | sequence record 122212 | hdCas9-R2 5'-CCGGCTTTATCCAACTCAGAC-3'
TATCGAACTTCCGTTGTGTGATCAGTTTGGCGTTCAGCAGCTGCCGCCAATAATTTTTCATTTTCTTGAC
AACTTCTTCTGAGGGGACGTTATCACTCTTCCCTCTATTTTTATCGGATCTTGTCAACACTTTATTATCA
ATAGAATCATCTTTGAGAAAAGACTGGGGCACGATATGATCCACGTCGTAGTCGGAGAGCCGATTGATGT
CCAGTTCCTGATCCACGTACATGTCCCTGCCGTTCTGCAGGTAGTACAGGTAGAGCTTCTCATTCTGAAG
CTGGGTGTTTTCAACTGGGTGTTCCTTAAGGATTTGGGACCCCAGTTCTTTTATACCCTCTTCAATCCTC
TTCATCCTTTCCCTACTGTTCTTCTGTCCCTTCTGGGTAGTTTGGTTCTCTCGGGCCATCTCGATAACGA
TATTCTCGGGCTTATGCCTTCCCATTACTTTGACGAGTTCATCCACGACCTTAACGGTCTGCAGTATTCC
CTTTTTGATAGCTGGGCTACCTGCAAGATTAGCGATGTGCTCGTGGAGACTGTCCCCCTGGCCAGAAACT
TGTGCTTTCTGGATGTCCTCCTTAAAGGTGAGAGAGTCATCATGGATCAACTGCATGAAGTTCCGGTTGG
CAAATCCATCGGACTTAAGAAAATCCAGGATTGTCTTTCCACTCTGCTTGTCTCGGATCCCATTGATCAG
TTTTCTTGACAGCCGCCCCCATCCTGTATATCGGCGCCTCTTGAGCTGTTTCATGACTTTGTCGTCGAAG
AGATGAGCGTAAGTTTTCAAGCGTTCTTCAATCATCTCCCTATCTTCAAACAACGTAAGGGTGAG
